>Addgene plasmid #175773 | pHAGE-eGFP-TAX1BP1 N637A | addgene full sequence | sequence record 352557 | Addgene NGS Result
AGAGAGAGACAGAGACAGATCCATTCGATTAGTGAACGGATCTCGACGGTATCGCCGAATTCACAAATGG
CAGTATTCATCCACAATTTTAAAAGAAAAGGGGGGATTGGGGGGTACAGTGCAGGGGAAAGAATAGTAGA
CATAATAGCAACAGACATACAAACTAAAGAATTACAAAAACAAATTACAAAAATTCAAAATTTTCGGGTT
TATTACAGGGACAGCAGAGATCCAGTTTGGACTAGTGGAGTTCCGCGTTACATAACTTACGGTAAATGGC
CCGCCTGGCTGACCGCCCAACGACCCCCGCCCATTGACGTCAATAATGACGTATGTTCCCATAGTAACGC
CAATAGGGACTTTCCATTGACGTCAATGGGTGGAGTATTTACGGTAAACTGCCCACTTGGCAGTACATCA
AGTGTATCATATGCCAAGTACGCCCCCTATTGACGTCAATGACGGTAAATGGCCCGCCTGGCATTATGCC
CAGTACATGACCTTATGGGACTTTCCTACTTGGCAGTACATCTACGTATTAGTCATCGCTATTACCATGG
TGATGCGGTTTTGGCAGTACATCAATGGGCGTGGATAGCGGTTTGACTCACGGGGATTTCCAAGTCTCCA
CCCCATTGACGTCAATGGGAGTTTGTTTTGGCACCAAAATCAACGGGACTTTCCAAAATGTCGTAACAAC
TCCGCCCCATTGACGCAAATGGGCGGTAGGCGTGTACGGTGGGAGGTCTATATAAGCAGAGCTCGTTTAG
TGAACCGTCAGATCGCCTGGAGACGCCATCCACGCTGTTTTGACCTCCATAGAAGACACCGGCGGCCGAT
CTGCCACCATGGTGAGCAAGGGCGAGGAGCTGTTCACCGGGGTGGTGCCCATCCTGGTCGAGCTGGACGG
CGACGTAAACGGCCACAAGTTCAGCGTGTCCGGCGAGGGCGAGGGCGATGCCACCTACGGCAAGCTGACC
CTGAAGTTCATCTGCACCACCGGCAAGCTGCCCGTGCCCTGGCCCACCCTCGTGACCACCCTGACCTACG
GCGTGCAGTGCTTCAGCCGCTACCCCGACCACATGAAGCAGCACGACTTCTTCAAGTCCGCCATGCCCGA
AGGCTACGTCCAGGAGCGCACCATCTTCTTCAAGGACGACGGCAACTACAAGACCCGCGCCGAGGTGAAG
TTCGAGGGCGACACCCTGGTGAACCGCATCGAGCTGAAGGGCATCGACTTCAAGGAGGACGGCAACATCC
TGGGGCACAAGCTGGAGTACAACTACAACAGCCACAACGTCTATATCATGGCCGACAAGCAGAAGAACGG
CATCAAGGTGAACTTCAAGATCCGCCACAACATCGAGGACGGCAGCGTGCAGCTCGCCGACCACTACCAG
CAGAACACCCCCATCGGCGACGGCCCCGTGCTGCTGCCCGACAACCACTACCTGAGCACCCAGTCCGCCC
TGAGCAAAGACCCCAACGAGAAGCGCGATCACATGGTCCTGCTGGAGTTCGTGACCGCCGCCGGGATCAC
TCTCGGCATGGACGAGCTGTACAAGGCTCGAGGTTATCAAACAAGTTTGTACAAAAAAGTTGGCATGACA
TCCTTTCAAGAAGTCCCATTGCAGACTTCCAACTTTGCCCATGTCATCTTTCAAAATGTGGCCAAGAGTT
ACCTTCCTAATGCACACCTGGAATGTCATTACACCTTAACTCCATATATTCATCCACATCCAAAAGATTG
GGTTGGTATATTCAAGGTTGGATGGAGTACTGCTCGTGATTATTACACGTTTTTATGGTCCCCTATGCCT
GAACATTATGTGGAAGGATCAACAGTCAATTGTGTACTAGCATTCCAAGGATATTACCTTCCAAATGATG
ATGGAGAATTTTATCAGTTCTGTTACGTTACCCATAAGGGTGAAATTCGTGGAGCAAGTACACCTTTCCA
GTTTCGAGCTTCTTCTCCAGTTGAAGAGCTGCTTACTATGGAAGATGAAGGAAATTCTGACATGTTAGTG
GTGACCACAAAAGCAGGCCTTCTTGAGTTGAAAATTGAGAAAACCATGAAAGAAAAAGAAGAACTGTTAA
AGTTAATTGCCGTTCTGGAAAAAGAAACAGCACAACTTCGAGAACAAGTTGGGAGAATGGAAAGAGAACT
TAACCATGAGAAAGAAAGATGTGACCAACTGCAAGCAGAACAAAAGGGTCTTACTGAAGTAACACAAAGC
TTAAAAATGGAAAATGAAGAGTTTAAGAAGAGGTTCAGTGATGCTACATCCAAAGCCCATCAGCTTGAGG
AAGATATTGTGTCAGTAACACATAAAGCAATTGAAAAAGAAACCGAATTAGACAGTTTAAAGGACAAACT
CAAGAAGGCACAACATGAAAGAGAACAACTTGAATGTCAGTTGAAGACAGAGAAGGATGAAAAGGAACTT
TATAAGGTACATTTGAAGAATACAGAAATAGAAAATACCAAGCTTATGTCAGAGGTCCAGACTTTAAAAA
ATTTAGATGGGAACAAAGAAAGCGTGATTACTCATTTCAAAGAAGAGATTGGCAGGCTGCAGTTATGTTT
GGCTGAAAAGGAAAATCTGCAAAGAACTTTCCTGCTTACAACCTCAAGTAAAGAAGATACTTGTTTTTTA
AAGGAGCAACTTCGTAAAGCAGAGGAACAGGTTCAGGCAACTCGGCAAGAAGTTGTCTTTCTGGCTAAAG
AACTCAGTGATGCTGTCAACGTACGAGACAGAACGATGGCAGACCTGCATACTGCACGCTTGGAAAACGA
GAAAGTGAAAAAGCAGTTAGCTGATGCAGTGGCAGAACTTAAACTAAATGCTATGAAAAAAGATCAGGAC
AAGACTGATACACTGGAACACGAACTAAGAAGAGAAGTTGAAGATCTGAAACTCCGTCTTCAGATGGCTG
CAGACCATTATAAAGAAAAATTTAAGGAATGCCAAAGGCTCCAAAAACAAATAAACAAACTTTCAGATCA
ATCAGCTAATAATAATAATGTCTTCACAAAGAAAACGGGGAATCAGCAGAAAGTGAATGATGCTTCAGTA
AACACAGACCCAGCCACTTCTGCCTCTACTGTAGATGTAAAGCCATCACCTTCTGCAGCAGAGGCAGATT
TTGACATAGTAACAAAGGGGCAAGTCTGTGAAATGACCAAAGAAATTGCTGACAAAACAGAAAAGTATAA
TAAATGTAAACAACTCTTGCAGGATGAGAAAGCAAAATGCAATAAATATGCTGATGAACTTGCAAAAATG
GAGCTGAAATGGAAAGAACAAGTGAAAATTGCTGAAAATGTAAAACTTGAACTAGCTGAAGTACAGGACA
ATTATAAAGAACTTAAAAGGAGTCTAGAAAATCCAGCAGAAAGGAAAATGGAAGGTCAGAATTCCCAGAG
TCCTCAATGTTTCAAAACATGCTCAGAGCAAAATGGTTATGTTCTCACATTGTCAAATGCACAACCAGTT
CTGCAATATGGTGCACCTTATGCATCTCAGGAAACAAGAGATGGAGCAGATGGTGCTTTTTACCCAGATG
AAATACAAAGGCCACCTGTCAGAGTCCCCTCTTGGGGACTGGAAGACAATGTTGTCTGCAGCCAGCCTGC
TCGAAACTTTAGTCGGCCTGATGGCTTAGAGGACTCTGAGGATAGCAAAGAAGATGAGAATGTGCCTACT
GCTCCTGATCCTCCAAGTCAACATTTACGTGGGCATGGGACAGGCTTTTGCTTTGATTCCAGCTTTGATG
TTCACAAGAAGTGTCCCCTCTGTGAGTTAATGTTTCCTCCTAACTATGATCAGAGCAAATTTGAAGAACA
TGTTGAAAGTCACTGGAAGGTGTGCCCGATGTGCAGCGAGCAGTTCCCTCCTGACTATGACCAGCAGGTG
TTTGAAAGGCATGTGCAGACCCATTTTGATCAGAATGTTCTAAATTTTGACTACCCAACTTTCTTGTACA
AAGTGGTTCGATAACGAATTCTACCGGGTAGGGGAGGCGCTTTTCCCAAGGCAGTCTGGAGCATGCGCTT
TAGCAGCCCCGCTGGGCACTTGGCGCTACACAAGTGGCCTCTGGCCTCGCACACATTCCACATCCACCGG
TAGGCGCCAACCGGCTCCGTTCTTTGGTGGCCCCTTCGCGCCACCTTCTACTCCTCCCCTAGTCAGGAAG
TTCCCCCCCGCCCCGCAGCTCGCGTCGTGCAGGACGTGACAAATGGAAGTAGCACGTCTCACTAGTCTCG
TGCAGATGGACAGCACCGCTGAGCAATGGAAGCGGGTAGGCCTTTGGGGCAGCGGCCAATAGCAGCTTTG
CTCCTTCGCTTTCTGGGCTCAGAGGCTGGGAAGGGGTGGGTCCGGGGGCGGGCTCAGGGGCGGGCTCAGG
GGCGGGGCGGGCGCCCGAAGGTCCTCCGGAGGCCCGGCATTCTGCACGCTTCAAAAGCGCACGTCTGCCG
CGCTGTTCTCCTCTTCCTCATCTCCGGGCCTTTCGACCTGCAGCCCATTAATTAAACCATGGCCAAGCCT
TTGTCTCAAGAAGAATCCACCCTCATTGAAAGAGCAACGGCTACAATCAACAGCATCCCCATCTCTGAAG
ACTACAGCGTCGCCAGCGCAGCTCTCTCTAGCGACGGCCGCATCTTCACTGGTGTCAATGTATATCATTT
TACTGGGGGACCTTGTGCAGAACTCGTGGTGCTGGGCACTGCTGCTGCTGCGGCAGCTGGCAACCTGACT
TGTATCGTCGCGATCGGAAATGAGAACAGGGGCATCTTGAGCCCCTGCGGACGGTGCCGACAGGTGCTTC
TCGATCTGCATCCTGGGATCAAAGCCATAGTGAAGGACAGTGATGGACAGCCGACGGCAGTTGGGATTCG
TGAATTGCTGCCCTCTGGTTATGTGTGGGAGGGCTAAGCACTTCGTGGCCGAGGAGCAGGACTGACACTC
GACCTCGAAACTTGTTTATTGCAGCTTATAATGGTTACAAATAAAGCAATAGCATCACAAATTTCACAAA
TAAAGCATTTTTTTCACTGCATTCTAGTTGTGGTTTGTCCAAACTCATCAATGTATCTTATCATGTCTAT
GCATCGATAGATCCTAATCAACCTCTGGATTACAAAATTTGTGAAAGATTGACTGGTATTCTTAACTATG
TTGCTCCTTTTACGCTATGTGGATACGCTGCTTTAATGCCTTTGTATCATGCTATTGCTTCCCGTATGGC
TTTCATTTTCTCCTCCTTGTATAAATCCTGGTTGCTGTCTCTTTATGAGGAGTTGTGGCCCGTTGTCAGG
CAACGTGGCGTGGTGTGCACTGTGTTTGCTGACGCAACCCCCACTGGTTGGGGCATTGCCACCACCTGTC
AGCTCCTTTCCGGGACTTTCGCTTTCCCCCTCCCTATTGCCACGGCGGAACTCATCGCCGCCTGCCTTGC
CCGCTGCTGGACAGGGGCTCGGCTGTTGGGCACTGACAATTCCGTGGTGTTGTCGGGGAAATCATCGTCC
TTTCCTTGGCTGCTCGCCTGTGTTGCCACCTGGATTCTGCGCGGGACGTCCTTCTGCTACGTCCCTTCGG
CCCTCAATCCAGCGGACCTTCCTTCCCGCGGCCTGCTGCCGGCTCTGCGGCCTCTTCCGCGTCTTCGCCT
TCGCCCTCAGACGAGTCGGATCTCCCTTTGGGCCGCCTCCCCGCCTGAGATCCTTTAAGACCAATGACTT
ACAAGGCAGCTGTAGATCTTAGCCACTTTTTAAAAGAAAAGGGGGGACTGGAAGGGCTAATTCACTCCCA
ACGAAGACAAGATCTGCTTTTTGCTTGTACTGGGTCTCTCTGGTTAGACCAGATCTGAGCCTGGGAGCTC
TCTGGCTAACTAGGGAACCCACTGCTTAAGCCTCAATAAAGCTTGCCTTGAGTGCTTCAAGTAGTGTGTG
CCCGTCTGTTGTGTGACTCTGGTAACTAGAGATCCCTCAGACCCTTTTAGTCAGTGTGGAAAATCTCTAG
CAGTAGTAGTTCATGTCATCTTATTATTCAGTATTTATAACTTGCAAAGAAATGAATATCAGAGAGTGAG
AGGCCCGGGTTAATTAAGGAAAGGGCTAGATCATTCTTGAAGACGAAAGGGCCTCGTGATACGCCTATTT
TTATAGGTTAATGTCATGATAATAATGGTTTCTTAGACGTCAGGTGGCACTTTTCGGGGAAATGTGCGCG
GAACCCCTATTTGTTTATTTTTCTAAATACATTCAAATATGTATCCGCTCATGAGACAATAACCCTGATA
AATGCTTCAATAATATTGAAAAAGGAAGAGTATGAGTATTCAACATTTCCGTGTCGCCCTTATTCCCTTT
TTTGCGGCATTTTGCCTTCCTGTTTTTGCTCACCCAGAAACGCTGGTGAAAGTAAAAGATGCTGAAGATC
AGTTGGGTGCACGAGTGGGTTACATCGAACTGGATCTCAACAGCGGTAAGATCCTTGAGAGTTTTCGCCC
CGAAGAACGTTTTCCAATGATGAGCACTTTTAAAGTTCTGCTATGTGGCGCGGTATTATCCCGTGTTGAC
GCCGGGCAAGAGCAACTCGGTCGCCGCATACACTATTCTCAGAATGACTTGGTTGAGTACTCACCAGTCA
CAGAAAAGCATCTTACGGATGGCATGACAGTAAGAGAATTATGCAGTGCTGCCATAACCATGAGTGATAA
CACTGCGGCCAACTTACTTCTGACAACGATCGGAGGACCGAAGGAGCTAACCGCTTTTTTGCACAACATG
GGGGATCATGTAACTCGCCTTGATCGTTGGGAACCGGAGCTGAATGAAGCCATACCAAACGACGAGCGTG
ACACCACGATGCCTGTAGCAATGGCAACAACGTTGCGCAAACTATTAACTGGCGAACTACTTACTCTAGC
TTCCCGGCAACAATTAATAGACTGGATGGAGGCGGATAAAGTTGCAGGACCACTTCTGCGCTCGGCCCTT
CCGGCTGGCTGGTTTATTGCTGATAAATCTGGAGCCGGTGAGCGTGGGTCTCGCGGTATCATTGCAGCAC
TGGGGCCAGATGGTAAGCCCTCCCGTATCGTAGTTATCTACACGACGGGGAGTCAGGCAACTATGGATGA
ACGAAATAGACAGATCGCTGAGATAGGTGCCTCACTGATTAAGCATTGGTAACTGTCAGACCAAGTTTAC
TCATATATACTTTAGATTGATTTAAAACTTCATTTTTAATTTAAAAGGATCTAGGTGAAGATCCTTTTTG
ATAATCTCATGACCAAAATCCCTTAACGTGAGTTTTCGTTCCACTGAGCGTCAGACCCCGTAGAAAAGAT
CAAAGGATCTTCTTGAGATCCTTTTTTTCTGCGCGTAATCTGCTGCTTGCAAACAAAAAAACCACCGCTA
CCAGCGGTGGTTTGTTTGCCGGATCAAGAGCTACCAACTCTTTTTCCGAAGGTAACTGGCTTCAGCAGAG
CGCAGATACCAAATACTGTTCTTCTAGTGTAGCCGTAGTTAGGCCACCACTTCAAGAACTCTGTAGCACC
GCCTACATACCTCGCTCTGCTAATCCTGTTACCAGTGGCTGCTGCCAGTGGCGATAAGTCGTGTCTTACC
GGGTTGGACTCAAGACGATAGTTACCGGATAAGGCGCAGCGGTCGGGCTGAACGGGGGGTTCGTGCACAC
AGCCCAGCTTGGAGCGAACGACCTACACCGAACTGAGATACCTACAGCGTGAGCTATGAGAAAGCGCCAC
GCTTCCCGAAGGGAGAAAGGCGGACAGGTATCCGGTAAGCGGCAGGGTCGGAACAGGAGAGCGCACGAGG
GAGCTTCCAGGGGGAAACGCCTGGTATCTTTATAGTCCTGTCGGGTTTCGCCACCTCTGACTTGAGCGTC
GATTTTTGTGATGCTCGTCAGGGGGGCGGAGCCTATGGAAAAACGCCAGCAACGCGGCCTTTTTACGGTT
CCTGGCCTTTTGCTGGCCTTTTGCTCACATGTTCTTTCCTGCGTTATCCCCTGATTCTGTGGATAACCGT
ATTACCGCCTTTGAGTGAGCTGATACCGCTCGCCGCAGCCGAACGACCGAGCGCAGCGAGTCAGTGAGCG
AGGAAGCGGAAGAGCGCCCAATACGCAAACCGCCTCTCCCCGCGCGTTGGCCGATTCATTAATGCAGCAA
GCTCATGGCTGACTAATTTTTTTTATTTATGCAGAGGCCGAGGCCGCCTCGGCCTCTGAGCTATTCCAGA
AGTAGTGAGGAGGCTTTTTTGGAGGCCTAGGCTTTTGCAAAAAGCTCCCCGTGGCACGACAGGTTTCCCG
ACTGGAAAGCGGGCAGTGAGCGCAACGCAATTAATGTGAGTTAGCTCACTCATTAGGCACCCCAGGCTTT
ACACTTTATGCTTCCGGCTCGTATGTTGTGTGGAATTGTGAGCGGATAACAATTTCACACAGGAAACAGC
TATGACATGATTACGAATTTCACAAATAAAGCATTTTTTTCACTGCATTCTAGTTGTGGTTTGTCCAAAC
TCATCAATGTATCTTATCATGTCTGGATCAACTGGATAACTCAAGCTAACCAAAATCATCCCAAACTTCC
CACCCCATACCCTATTACCACTGCCAATTACCTGTGGTTTCATTTACTCTAAACCTGTGATTCCTCTGAA
TTATTTTCATTTTAAAGAAATTGTATTTGTTAAATATGTACTACAAACTTAGTAGTTGGAAGGGCTAATT
CACTCCCAAAGAAGACAAGATATCCTTGATCTGTGGATCTACCACACACAAGGCTACTTCCCTGATTAGC
AGAACTACACACCAGGGCCAGGGGTCAGATATCCACTGACCTTTGGATGGTGCTACAAGCTAGTACCAGT
TGAGCCAGATAAGGTAGAAGAGGCCAATAAAGGAGAGAACACCAGCTTGTTACACCCTGTGAGCCTGCAT
GGGATGGATGACCCGGAGAGAGAAGTGTTAGAGTGGAGGTTTGACAGCCGCCTAGCATTTCATCACGTGG
CCCGAGAGCTGCATCCGGAGTACTTCAAGAACTGCTGATATCGAGCTTGCTACAAGGGACTTTCCGCTGG
GGACTTTCCAGGGAGGCGTGGCCTGGGCGGGACTGGGGAGTGGCGAGCCCTCAGATCCTGCATATAAGCA
GCTGCTTTTTGCCTGTACTGGGTCTCTCTGGTTAGACCAGATCTGAGCCTGGGAGCTCTCTGGCTAACTA
GGGAACCCACTGCTTAAGCCTCAATAAAGCTTGCCTTGAGTGCTTCAAGTAGTGTGTGCCCGTCTGTTGT
GTGACTCTGGTAACTAGAGATCCCTCAGACCCTTTTAGTCAGTGTGGAAAATCTCTAGCAGTGGCGCCCG
AACAGGGACTTGAAAGCGAAAGGGAAACCAGAGGAGCTCTCTCGACGCAGGACTCGGCTTGCTGAAGCGC
GCACGGCAAGAGGCGAGGGGCGGCGACTGGTGAGTACGCCAAAAATTTTGACTAGCGGAGGCTAGAAGGA
GAGAGATGGGTGCGAGAGCGTCAGTATTAAGCGGGGGAGAATTAGATCGCGATGGGAAAAAATTCGGTTA
AGGCCAGGGGGAAAGAAAAAATATAAATTAAAACATATAGTATGGGCAAGCAGGGAGCTAGAACGATTCG
CAGTTAATCCTGGCCTGTTAGAAACATCAGAAGGCTGTAGACAAATACTGGGACAGCTACAACCATCCCT
TCAGACAGGATCAGAAGAACTTAGATCATTATATAATACAGTAGCAACCCTCTATTGTGTGCATCAAAGG
ATAGAGATAAAAGACACCAAGGAAGCTTTAGACAAGATAGAGGAAGAGCAAAACAAAAGTAAGACCACCG
CACAGCAAGCGGCCGGCCGCTGATCTTCAGACCTGGAGGAGGAGATATGAGGGACAATTGGAGAAGTGAA
TTATATAAATATAAAGTAGTAAAAATTGAACCATTAGGAGTAGCACCCACCAAGGCAAAGAGAAGAGTGG
TGCAGAGAGAAAAAAGAGCAGTGGGAATAGGAGCTTTGTTCCTTGGGTTCTTGGGAGCAGCAGGAAGCAC
TATGGGCGCAGCGTCAATGACGCTGACGGTACAGGCCAGACAATTATTGTCTGGTATAGTGCAGCAGCAG
AACAATTTGCTGAGGGCTATTGAGGCGCAACAGCATCTGTTGCAACTCACAGTCTGGGGCATCAAGCAGC
TCCAGGCAAGAATCCTGGCTGTGGAAAGATACCTAAAGGATCAACAGCTCCTGGGGATTTGGGGTTGCTC
TGGAAAACTCATTTGCACCACTGCTGTGCCTTGGAATGCTAGTTGGAGTAATAAATCTCTGGAACAGATT
TGGAATCACACGACCTGGATGGAGTGGGACAGAGAAATTAACAATTACACAAGCTTAATACACTCCTTAA
TTGAAGAATCGCAAAACCAGCAAGAAAAGAATGAACAAGAATTATTGGAATTAGATAAATGGGCAAGTTT
GTGGAATTGGTTTAACATAACAAATTGGCTGTGGTATATAAAATTATTCATAATGATAGTAGGAGGCTTG
GTAGGTTTAAGAATAGTTTTTGCTGTACTTTCTATAGTGAATAGAGTTAGGCAGGGATATTCACCATTAT
CGTTTCAGACCCACCTCCCAACCCCGAGGGGACCCGACAGGCCCGAAGGAATAGAAGAAGAAGGTGG
Features (pLannotate 1.2.2; 30 found; start..end, strand, type, name):
     87..204     +  misc_feature   cPPT/CTS: central polypurine tract and central termination sequence of HIV-1
    256..559     +  enhancer       CMV enhancer: human cytomegalovirus immediate early enhancer
    560..763     +  promoter       CMV promoter: human cytomegalovirus (CMV) immediate early promoter
    849..1565    +  CDS            EGFP: EGFP is a basic (constitutively fluorescent) green fluorescent protein published in 1996, derived from Aequorea victoria. It is reported to be a rapidly-maturing weak dimer with moderate acid sensitivity.
   1582..1599    +  protein_bind   attB1 (fragment): mutant version of attB; core recombination site for the Gateway® BP reaction BP Clonase™
   1605..3971    +  CDS            TAX1BP1: TAXB1_HUMAN - Also known as T6BP. Experimental evidence at protein level: Swiss-Prot protein existence level 1. Inhibits TNF-induced apoptosis by mediating the TNFAIP3 anti- apoptotic activity. Degraded by caspase-3-like family proteins upon TNF-induced apoptosis. May also play a role in the pro-inflammatory cytokine IL-1 signaling cascade. From Homo sapiens (Human).
   3973..3997    -  protein_bind   attB2: mutant version of attB; recombination site for the Gateway® BP reaction BP Clonase™
   4016..4515    +  promoter       PGK promoter: mouse phosphoglycerate kinase 1 promoter
   4539..4937    +  CDS            BSD: blasticidin S deaminase; Aspergillus terreus BSD; confers resistance to blasticidin
   4938..4965    +  CDS            BleoR (fragment): antibiotic-binding protein; Sh ble from Streptoalloteichus hindustanus; confers resistance to bleomycin, phleomycin, and Zeocin™
   4979..5100    +  polyA_signal   SV40 poly(A) signal: SV40 polyadenylation signal
   5126..5714    +  misc_feature   WPRE: woodchuck hepatitis virus posttranscriptional regulatory element
   5722..5787    +  CDS            nef (fragment): NEF_HV1Z2 - Experimental evidence at protein level: Swiss-Prot protein existence level 1. Extracellular Nef protein targets CD4(+) T-lymphocytes for apoptosis by interacting with CXCR4 surface receptors. From Human immunodeficiency virus type 1 group M subtype D (isolate Z2/CDC-Z34) (HIV-1).
   5789..6022    +  LTR            3' LTR (ΔU3): self-inactivating 3' long terminal repeat (LTR) from HIV-1
   6227..6331    +  promoter       AmpR promoter: bla
   6332..7192    +  CDS            AmpR: β-lactamase; bla; confers resistance to ampicillin, carbenicillin, and related antibiotics
   7363..7951    +  rep_origin     ori: high-copy-number ColE1/pMB1/pBR322/pUC origin of replication
   8134..8188    +  CDS            lacI (fragment): lac repressor; lacI; The lac repressor binds to the lac operator to inhibit transcription in E. coli. This inhibition can be relieved by adding lactose or isopropyl-β-D-thiogalactopyranoside (IPTG).
   8194..8287    +  rep_origin     SV40 ori (fragment): SV40 origin of replication
   8312..8349    +  CDS            lacI (fragment): lac repressor; lacI; The lac repressor binds to the lac operator to inhibit transcription in E. coli. This inhibition can be relieved by adding lactose or isopropyl-β-D-thiogalactopyranoside (IPTG).
   8362..8383    +  protein_bind   CAP binding site: CAP binding activates transcription in the presence of cAMP. E. coli catabolite activator protein
   8398..8428    +  promoter       lac promoter: promoter for the E. coli lac operon
   8432..8454    +  protein_bind   lac operator (fragment): The lac repressor binds to the lac operator to inhibit transcription in E. coli. This inhibition can be relieved by adding lactose or isopropyl-β-D-thiogalactopyranoside (IPTG). lac repressor encoded by lacI
   8486..8569    +  polyA_signal   SV40 poly(A) signal (fragment): SV40 polyadenylation signal
   8736..9065    +  CDS            nef (fragment): NEF_HV1BR - Experimental evidence at protein level: Swiss-Prot protein existence level 1. Extracellular Nef protein targets CD4(+) T-lymphocytes for apoptosis by interacting with CXCR4 surface receptors (PubMed:14990729). From Human immunodeficiency virus type 1 group M subtype B (isolate BRU/LAI) (HIV-1).
   9113..9370    +  LTR            5' LTR (truncated): truncated 5' long terminal repeat (LTR) from HIV-1
   9417..9542    +  misc_feature   HIV-1 Ψ: packaging signal of human immunodeficiency virus type 1
   9526..9864    +  CDS            HIV-1 gag (fragment): gag protein from human immunodeficiency virus 1; gag
  10039..10272   +  misc_feature   RRE: The Rev response element (RRE) of HIV-1 allows for Rev-dependent mRNA export from the nucleus to the cytoplasm.
  10649..42      +  CDS            Rev (fragment) (across the origin): human immunodeficiency virus 1 (HIV-1) Rev protein; rev; enhances nuclear export of unspliced and incompletely spliced viral mRNAs
