[The description below was written by a language model from this plasmid's Addgene catalogue record and pLannotate feature annotations shown in this document.]
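Description:
pHAGE-eGFP-TAX1BP1 N637A is an HIV-1-based lentiviral expression vector of about 10.7 kb, built on the pHAGE-eGFP backbone, for producing human TAX1BP1 (also called T6BP or CALCOCO3) carrying an N637A substitution and fused at its N-terminus to EGFP. In bacteria it is maintained through a high-copy ColE1/pUC-type origin and selected with ampicillin via the β-lactamase gene. The viral portion contains a truncated 5' LTR, the Ψ packaging signal with a partial gag sequence, the Rev response element for Rev-dependent export of the genomic RNA, the cPPT/CTS element that aids nuclear import of the reverse-transcribed genome, and a ΔU3 self-inactivating 3' LTR. Viral proteins are not encoded beyond small gag, rev and nef fragments, so packaging functions must be provided separately.

Between the LTRs, the CMV enhancer and immediate early promoter drive the EGFP coding sequence, which is followed by an attB1 remnant, the TAX1BP1 open reading frame and an attB2 site, consistent with the insert having been introduced by Gateway recombination into an EGFP-tagging destination vector. Downstream, a mouse PGK promoter drives blasticidin S deaminase, allowing blasticidin selection of transduced mammalian cells, followed by an SV40 polyadenylation signal. A WPRE sits ahead of the 3' LTR to enhance transcript expression.

The construct is intended for stable expression of a fluorescently tagged TAX1BP1 point mutant. The associated study concerns ubiquitin-binding autophagy receptors in the clearance of damaged lysosomes by lysophagy. The record does not state the functional consequence of the N637A change.
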