Addgene plasmid #175773: pHAGE-eGFP-TAX1BP1 N637A
Purpose: Lentiviral vector expressing N-terminally tagged eGFP-TAX1BP1 N637A
Depositing lab: Wade Harper. Depositing organization: Harvard Medical School. Publication: Quantitative proteomics reveals the selectivity of ubiquitin-binding autophagy receptors in the turnover of damaged lysosomes by lysophagy. Eapen VV, Swarup S, Hoyer MJ, Paulo JA, Harper JW. eLife. 2021 Sep 29;10. pii: 72328. doi: 10.7554/eLife.72328. PubMed 34585663.
Backbone
  Vector backbone: pHAGE-eGFP
  Vector type: Lentiviral
Growth in bacteria
  Bacterial resistance: Ampicillin, 100 μg/mL
  Growth temperature: 37°C
  Growth strain: NEB Stable
  Copy number: Unknown
Gene/Insert
  Gene/Insert name: TAX1BP1
  Species: H. sapiens (human)
  Mutation: N637A
  Entrez Gene: TAX1BP1 (a.k.a. CALCOCO3, T6BP, TXBP151)
  Cloning method: Gateway Cloning
Terms and licenses: Academic/Nonprofit Terms; Industry Terms: Not Available to Industry
How to cite: pHAGE-eGFP-TAX1BP1 N637A was a gift from Wade Harper (Addgene plasmid # 175773 ; http://n2t.net/addgene:175773 ; RRID:Addgene_175773)
